Addgene plasmid #114941: AT1G51790 M1_pECIA2
Purpose: Bait vector AT1G51790 M1_pECIA2 should be used with prey vector AT1G51790 M1_pECIA14.
Depositing lab: Youssef Belkhadir. Depositing organization: Gregor Mendel Institute of Molecular Plant Biology. Publication: An extracellular network of Arabidopsis leucine-rich repeat receptor kinases. Smakowska-Luzan E, Mott GA, Parys K, Stegmann M, Howton TC, Layeghifard M, Neuhold J, Lehner A, Kong J, Grunwald K, Weinberger N, Satbhai SB, Mayer D, Busch W, Madalinski M, Stolt-Bergner P, Provart NJ, Mukhtar MS, Zipfel C, Desveaux D, Guttman DS, Belkhadir Y. Nature. 2018 Jan 18;553(7688):342-346. doi: 10.1038/nature25184. Epub 2018 Jan 10. PubMed 29320478.
Backbone
  Vector backbone: pECIA2
  Backbone manufacturer: Chris Garcia (Addgene plasmid # 47032)
  Vector type: Insect Expression
Growth in bacteria
  Bacterial resistance: Ampicillin, 100 μg/mL
  Growth temperature: 37°C
  Growth strain: DH5alpha
  Copy number: High Copy
Gene/Insert
  Gene/Insert name: AT1G51790
  Species: A. thaliana (mustard weed)
  Entrez Gene: AT1G51790 (a.k.a. AT1G51790, F19C24.24, F19C24_24)
  Promoter: Metallothionein (Copper-Inducible)
  Tag / fusion protein: Fc, V5 and hexahistidine tags (C terminal on backbone)
  Cloning method: Ligation Independent Cloning
Terms and licenses: Academic/Nonprofit Terms; Industry Terms: Not Available to Industry
Depositor comments: Plasmid for secreted expression in Drosophila cell culture by induction via CuSO4. Insert is an extracellular domain of indicated LRR-RK, C-terminally tagged with Fc, V5 and hexahistidine tags. Insert Protein Sequence: SGFISIDCGLQPENSSYTETSTDIKYVSDSSYTDTGTSYFVAPENRQNMKQSMWSVRSFPEGIRNCYTIAVNSSTKYLIRADFMYGNYDSRNEIPGFDLHLGPNKWDTVELVSPLQTVSKEIIYYVLTDTIQVCLVNTGNGTPFISVLELRQLPNSSYAAQSESLQLFQRLDFGSTTNLTVRYPNDVFDRIWFPATPNGTKPLSDPSTSLTSNSTGNFRLPQVVMRTGIVPDNPRGFVDFGWIPDDPSLEFFFYLYFTELQQPNSGTVETREFVILLNGKSFGEPLSLNYFRTLALFTSNPLKAESFQFSLRQTQSSSLPPLINAMETYFVNKLPQSSTDPNDLSAMRNIKSAYKVKRNWEGDVCVPQAYTWEGLNCSFNGTNMPRVIALNLSSAGLTGEITSDISRLSQLQILDLSNNNLSGPAVPAFLAQLQFLRVLHLANNQLSGPIPSSLIERLDSFSISGNPSICSANACEEVSQNRSKKNK
How to cite: AT1G51790 M1_pECIA2 was a gift from Youssef Belkhadir (Addgene plasmid # 114941 ; http://n2t.net/addgene:114941 ; RRID:Addgene_114941)
