[The description below was written by a language model from this plasmid's Addgene catalogue record and pLannotate feature annotations shown in this document.]
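Description:
AT1G51790 M1_pECIA2 is an insect-cell expression plasmid built on the pECIA2 backbone and designed for secreted protein production in Drosophila cell culture. It is propagated in E. coli as a high-copy plasmid through a ColE1/pUC-type origin and selected with ampicillin via the β-lactamase gene. The remaining bacterial annotations (lac promoter and operator, CAP site, and fragments of lacI, lacZα, rop, bom and a pUC multiple cloning site) are backbone remnants with no stated role in the construct's function.

The expression cassette is driven by the Drosophila metallothionein promoter, which is induced by copper sulfate. Immediately downstream lies the Drosophila BiP signal sequence, which directs the product into the secretory pathway. The insert, introduced by ligation-independent cloning, encodes the extracellular domain of the Arabidopsis thaliana leucine-rich repeat receptor kinase AT1G51790. It is not annotated in the feature table, but it presumably occupies the unannotated interval between the signal peptide and the tag region. At its C terminus the ectodomain is fused to a human IgG1 Fc fragment and a V5 epitope. The record also lists a hexahistidine tag, although the feature table does not annotate it separately. An SV40 polyadenylation signal follows the cassette.

This plasmid is the bait vector of a bait/prey pair and is intended for use with the corresponding prey construct in pECIA14. Such pairs were used for extracellular interaction assays mapping the binding network among Arabidopsis LRR receptor kinase ectodomains. The record does not explain the "M1" designation in the name.
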