Features (pLannotate 1.2.2; 17 found; start..end, strand, type, name):
     23..449     +  promoter       MT promoter: Drosophila metallothionein promoter
    467..520     +  sig_peptide    BiP signal sequence: Drosophila BiP signal sequence
   2012..2692    +  CDS            IGHG1 (fragment): IGHG1_HUMAN - Experimental evidence at protein level: Swiss-Prot protein existence level 1. Constant region of immunoglobulin heavy chains. Immunoglobulins, also known as antibodies, are membrane-bound or secreted glycoproteins produced by B lymphocytes. In the recognition phase of humoral immunity, the membrane-bound immunoglobulins serve as receptors which, upon binding of a specific antigen, trigger the clonal expansion and differentiation of B lymphocytes into immunoglobulins- secreting plasma cells. Secreted immunoglobulins mediate the effector phase of humoral immunity, which results in
   2711..2752    +  CDS            V5 tag: epitope tag from simian virus 5
   2852..2986    -  polyA_signal   SV40 poly(A) signal: SV40 polyadenylation signal
   3009..3093    -  CDS            large T antigen (fragment): large T antigen from SV40 (simian virus 40)
   3093..3117    +  misc_feature   MCS (fragment): pUC18/19 multiple cloning site
   3154..3170    -  protein_bind   lac operator: The lac repressor binds to the lac operator to inhibit transcription in E. coli. This inhibition can be relieved by adding lactose or isopropyl-β-D-thiogalactopyranoside (IPTG). lac repressor encoded by lacI
   3178..3208    -  promoter       lac promoter: promoter for the E. coli lac operon
   3223..3244    -  protein_bind   CAP binding site: CAP binding activates transcription in the presence of cAMP. E. coli catabolite activator protein
   3257..3349    -  CDS            lacI (fragment): lac repressor; lacI; The lac repressor binds to the lac operator to inhibit transcription in E. coli. This inhibition can be relieved by adding lactose or isopropyl-β-D-thiogalactopyranoside (IPTG).
   3532..4120    -  rep_origin     ori: high-copy-number ColE1/pMB1/pBR322/pUC origin of replication
   4291..5151    -  CDS            AmpR: β-lactamase; bla; confers resistance to ampicillin, carbenicillin, and related antibiotics
   5152..5256    -  promoter       AmpR promoter: bla
   5351..5386    +  CDS            rop (fragment): Rop protein, which maintains plasmids at low copy number; rop
   5488..5587    +  misc_feature   bom (fragment): basis of mobility region from pBR322
   5593..21      -  CDS            lacZα (fragment) (across the origin): LacZα fragment of β-galactosidase; lacZ fragment
>Addgene plasmid #114941 | AT1G51790 M1_pECIA2 | addgene full sequence | sequence record 296495 | Addgene NGS Result
GTAAAACGACGGCCAGTGAATTAATTCGTTGCAGGACAGGATGTGGTGCCCGATGTGACTAGCTCTTTGC
TGCAGGCCGTCCTATCCTCTGGTTCCGATAAGAGACCCAGAACTCCGGCCCCCCACCGCCCACCGCCACC
CCCATACATATGTGGTACGCAAGTAAGAGTGCCTGCGCATGCCCCATGTGCCCCACCAAGAGCTTTGCAT
CCCATACAAGTCCCCAAAGTGGAGAACCGAACCAATTCTTCGCGGGCAGAACAAAAGCTTCTGCACACGT
CTCCACTCGAATTTGGAGCCGGCCGGCGTGTGCAAAAGAGGTGAATCGAACGAAAGACCCGTGTGTAAAG
CCGCGTTTCCAAAATGTATAAAACCGAGAGCATCTGGCCAATGTGCATCAGTTGTGGTCAGCAGCAAAAT
CAAGTGAATCATCTCAGTGCAACTAAAGGGGGGATCCGATCTCAATATGAAGTTATGCATATTACTGGCC
GTCGTGGCCTTTGTTGGCCTCTCGCTCGGGTCAGGGTTCATTAGCATAGATTGCGGGTTACAACCAGAAA
ATTCCAGCTACACGGAAACATCGACCGATATTAAGTATGTTTCGGATTCAAGTTATACGGATACAGGGAC
AAGCTATTTCGTTGCGCCTGAAAATAGACAAAATATGAAGCAGAGCATGTGGTCCGTCAGAAGTTTTCCA
GAGGGAATCAGAAACTGTTACACTATTGCTGTTAATAGCAGCACCAAGTATCTGATCCGGGCGGATTTTA
TGTACGGTAACTACGATTCGAGAAACGAGATACCGGGTTTCGATCTTCACTTAGGTCCAAACAAATGGGA
CACTGTTGAATTGGTGTCTCCTCTGCAAACAGTGTCCAAGGAGATCATATATTATGTGTTGACAGATACA
ATACAAGTGTGTTTAGTGAATACAGGAAATGGTACGCCTTTTATATCGGTATTGGAACTTAGACAGTTGC
CGAATTCTTCCTATGCAGCTCAATCTGAATCACTTCAACTATTTCAACGGTTGGATTTTGGATCAACGAC
AAATCTAACGGTTAGGTATCCAAACGATGTTTTTGATCGGATTTGGTTTCCCGCCACGCCAAATGGGACG
AAGCCGTTAAGTGACCCGTCGACTTCTCTCACAAGCAACAGTACCGGTAATTTCCGTCTTCCACAAGTTG
TAATGAGAACTGGAATTGTACCAGATAATCCAAGAGGATTTGTAGATTTTGGATGGATTCCAGATGATCC
GTCTCTTGAGTTTTTCTTTTACTTGTATTTCACGGAACTTCAACAACCTAATTCCGGAACCGTAGAAACA
AGAGAATTCGTGATCTTGTTGAACGGGAAGTCTTTTGGGGAACCGTTAAGTCTTAACTACTTCCGGACCT
TAGCCTTGTTCACTTCAAACCCTTTGAAAGCAGAGAGCTTCCAGTTTTCTCTTCGTCAGACTCAGAGTTC
ATCTCTTCCACCTCTGATCAATGCTATGGAGACTTACTTTGTAAACAAACTTCCACAATCATCAACGGAT
CCAAACGACCTTTCTGCTATGAGGAATATTAAGTCTGCATATAAAGTCAAGAGAAACTGGGAAGGAGACG
TGTGTGTGCCTCAAGCTTACACATGGGAAGGTCTGAATTGTAGCTTCAATGGCACAAACATGCCAAGAGT
AATAGCATTAAACTTATCGTCCGCCGGATTGACTGGAGAGATAACGTCTGATATATCGCGTCTTTCGCAG
TTGCAAATTCTGGACTTATCAAATAACAATTTGAGTGGACCTGCAGTACCAGCTTTCTTAGCGCAACTCC
AATTCCTGAGAGTCCTACATTTGGCGAACAACCAGCTTAGTGGTCCTATACCCTCTAGTCTCATAGAGAG
ACTAGACTCGTTTAGTATCAGTGGGAATCCAAGTATTTGTTCTGCAAATGCGTGTGAAGAGGTCTCACAA
AATAGATCAAAGAAGAATAAACTGGAGGTGCTGTTCCAGGGACCAGGGAGCGACAAAACTCACACATGCC
CACCGTGCCCAGCACCTGAACTCCTGGGGGGACCGTCAGTCTTCCTCTTCCCCCCAAAACCCAAGGACAC
CCTCATGATCTCCCGGACCCCTGAGGTCACATGCGTGGTGGTGGACGTGAGCCACGAAGACCCTGAGGTC
AAGTTCAACTGGTACGTGGACGGCGTGGAGGTGCATAATGCCAAGACAAAGCCGCGGGAGGAGCAGTACA
ACAGCACGTACCGTGTGGTCAGCGTCCTCACCGTCCTGCACCAGGACTGGCTGAATGGCAAGGAGTACAA
GTGCAAGGTCTCCAACAAAGCCCTCCCAGCCCCCATCGAGAAAACCATCTCCAAAGCCAAAGGGCAGCCC
CGAGAACCACAGGTGTACACCCTGCCCCCATCCCGGGAGGAGATGACCAAGAACCAGGTCAGCCTGACCT
GCCTGGTCAAAGGCTTCTATCCCAGCGACATCGCCGTGGAGTGGGAGAGCAATGGGCAGCCGGAGAACAA
CTACAAGACCACGCCTCCCGTGCTGGACTCCGACGGCTCCTTCTTCCTCTACAGCAAGCTCACCGTGGAC
AAGAGCAGGTGGCAGCAGGGGAACGTCTTCTCATGCTCCGTGATGCATGAGGGTCTGCACAACCACTACA
CGCAGAAGAGCCTCTCCCTGTCTCCGGGTAAATCTAGAGGGCCCTTCGAAGGTAAGCCTATCCCTAACCC
TCTCCTCGGTCTCGATTCTACGCGTACCGGTCATCATCACCATCACCATTGAGTTTAAACCCGCTGATCA
GCCTCGACTGTGCCTTCTAAGGCCTGAGCTCGCTGATCAGCCTCGATCGAGGATCCAGACATGATAAGAT
ACATTGATGAGTTTGGACAAACCACAACTAGAATGCAGTGAAAAAAATGCTTTATTTGTGAAATTTGTGA
TGCTATTGCTTTATTTGTAACCATTATAAGCTGCAATAAACAAGTTAACAACAACAATTGCATTCATTTT
ATGTTTCAGGTTCAGGGGGAGGTGTGGGAGGTTTTTTAAAGCAAGTAAAACCTCTACAAATGTGGTATGG
CTGATTATGATCAGTCGACCTGCAGGCATGCAAGCTTGGCGTAATCATGGTCATAGCTGTTTCCTGTGTG
AAATTGTTATCCGCTCACAATTCCACACAACATACGAGCCGGAAGCATAAAGTGTAAAGCCTGGGGTGCC
TAATGAGTGAGCTAACTCACATTAATTGCGTTGCGCTCACTGCCCGCTTTCCAGTCGGGAAACCTGTCGT
GCCAGCTGCATTAATGAATCGGCCAACGCGCGGGGAGAGGCGGTTTGCGTATTGGGCGCTCTTCCGCTTC
CTCGCTCACTGACTCGCTGCGCTCGGTCGTTCGGCTGCGGCGAGCGGTATCAGCTCACTCAAAGGCGGTA
ATACGGTTATCCACAGAATCAGGGGATAACGCAGGAAAGAACATGTGAGCAAAAGGCCAGCAAAAGGCCA
GGAACCGTAAAAAGGCCGCGTTGCTGGCGTTTTTCCATAGGCTCCGCCCCCCTGACGAGCATCACAAAAA
TCGACGCTCAAGTCAGAGGTGGCGAAACCCGACAGGACTATAAAGATACCAGGCGTTTCCCCCTGGAAGC
TCCCTCGTGCGCTCTCCTGTTCCGACCCTGCCGCTTACCGGATACCTGTCCGCCTTTCTCCCTTCGGGAA
GCGTGGCGCTTTCTCATAGCTCACGCTGTAGGTATCTCAGTTCGGTGTAGGTCGTTCGCTCCAAGCTGGG
CTGTGTGCACGAACCCCCCGTTCAGCCCGACCGCTGCGCCTTATCCGGTAACTATCGTCTTGAGTCCAAC
CCGGTAAGACACGACTTATCGCCACTGGCAGCAGCCACTGGTAACAGGATTAGCAGAGCGAGGTATGTAG
GCGGTGCTACAGAGTTCTTGAAGTGGTGGCCTAACTACGGCTACACTAGAAGAACAGTATTTGGTATCTG
CGCTCTGCTGAAGCCAGTTACCTTCGGAAAAAGAGTTGGTAGCTCTTGATCCGGCAAACAAACCACCGCT
GGTAGCGGTGGTTTTTTTGTTTGCAAGCAGCAGATTACGCGCAGAAAAAAAGGATCTCAAGAAGATCCTT
TGATCTTTTCTACGGGGTCTGACGCTCAGTGGAACGAAAACTCACGTTAAGGGATTTTGGTCATGAGATT
ATCAAAAAGGATCTTCACCTAGATCCTTTTAAATTAAAAATGAAGTTTTAAATCAATCTAAAGTATATAT
GAGTAAACTTGGTCTGACAGTTACCAATGCTTAATCAGTGAGGCACCTATCTCAGCGATCTGTCTATTTC
GTTCATCCATAGTTGCCTGACTCCCCGTCGTGTAGATAACTACGATACGGGAGGGCTTACCATCTGGCCC
CAGTGCTGCAATGATACCGCGAGACCCACGCTCACCGGCTCCAGATTTATCAGCAATAAACCAGCCAGCC
GGAAGGGCCGAGCGCAGAAGTGGTCCTGCAACTTTATCCGCCTCCATCCAGTCTATTAATTGTTGCCGGG
AAGCTAGAGTAAGTAGTTCGCCAGTTAATAGTTTGCGCAACGTTGTTGCCATTGCTACAGGCATCGTGGT
GTCACGCTCGTCGTTTGGTATGGCTTCATTCAGCTCCGGTTCCCAACGATCAAGGCGAGTTACATGATCC
CCCATGTTGTGCAAAAAAGCGGTTAGCTCCTTCGGTCCTCCGATCGTTGTCAGAAGTAAGTTGGCCGCAG
TGTTATCACTCATGGTTATGGCAGCACTGCATAATTCTCTTACTGTCATGCCATCCGTAAGATGCTTTTC
TGTGACTGGTGAGTACTCAACCAAGTCATTCTGAGAATAGTGTATGCGGCGACCGAGTTGCTCTTGCCCG
GCGTCAATACGGGATAATACCGCGCCACATAGCAGAACTTTAAAAGTGCTCATCATTGGAAAACGTTCTT
CGGGGCGAAAACTCTCAAGGATCTTACCGCTGTTGAGATCCAGTTCGATGTAACCCACTCGTGCACCCAA
CTGATCTTCAGCATCTTTTACTTTCACCAGCGTTTCTGGGTGAGCAAAAACAGGAAGGCAAAATGCCGCA
AAAAAGGGAATAAGGGCGACACGGAAATGTTGAATACTCATACTCTTCCTTTTTCAATATTATTGAAGCA
TTTATCAGGGTTATTGTCTCATGAGCGGATACATATTTGAATGTATTTAGAAAAATAAACAAATAGGGGT
TCCGCGCACATTTCCCCGAAAAGTGCCACCTGACGTCTAAGAAACCATTATTATCATGACATTAACCTAT
AAAAATAGGCGTATCACGAGGCCCTTTCGTCTCGCGCGTTTCGGTGATGACGGTGAAAACCTCTGACACA
TGCAGCTCCCGGAGACGGTCACAGCTTGTCTGTAAGCGGATGCCGGGAGCAGACAAGCCCGTCAGGGCGC
GTCAGCGGGTGTTGGCGGGTGTCGGGGCTGGCTTAACTATGCGGCATCAGAGCAGATTGTACTGAGAGTG
CACCATATGCGGTGTGAAATACCGCACAGATGCGTAAGGAGAAAATACCGCATCAGGCGCCATTCGCCAT
TCAGGCTGCGCAACTGTTGGGAAGGGCGATCGGTGCGGGCCTCTTCGCTATTACGCCAGCTGGCGAAAGG
GGGATGTGCTGCAAGGCGATTAAGTTGGGTAACGCCAGGGTTTTCCCAGTCACGACGTT
